>Addgene plasmid #189946 | pW230-lenti-sg3-mmSerpinh1-pEF1s-NLS-mScarlet-I-P2A-BlastR | addgene full sequence | sequence record 376606 | Addgene NGS Result
ATCTACGTATTAGTCATCGCTATTACCATGGTGATGCGGTTTTGGCAGTACATCAATGGGCGTGGATAGC
GGTTTGACTCACGGGGATTTCCAAGTCTCCACCCCATTGACGTCAATGGGAGTTTGTTTTGGCACCAAAA
TCAACGGGACTTTCCAAAATGTCGTAACAACTCCGCCCCATTGACGCAAATGGGCGGTAGGCGTGTACGG
TGGGAGGTCTATATAAGCAGCGCGTTTTGCCTGTACTGGGTCTCTCTGGTTAGACCAGATCTGAGCCTGG
GAGCTCTCTGGCTAACTAGGGAACCCACTGCTTAAGCCTCAATAAAGCTTGCCTTGAGTGCTTCAAGTAG
TGTGTGCCCGTCTGTTGTGTGACTCTGGTAACTAGAGATCCCTCAGACCCTTTTAGTCAGTGTGGAAAAT
CTCTAGCAGTGGCGCCCGAACAGGGACTTGAAAGCGAAAGGGAAACCAGAGGAGCTCTCTCGACGCAGGA
CTCGGCTTGCTGAAGCGCGCACGGCAAGAGGCGAGGGGCGGCGACTGGTGAGTACGCCAAAAATTTTGAC
TAGCGGAGGCTAGAAGGAGAGAGATGGGTGCGAGAGCGTCAGTATTAAGCGGGGGAGAATTAGATCGCGA
TGGGAAAAAATTCGGTTAAGGCCAGGGGGAAAGAAAAAATATAAATTAAAACATATAGTATGGGCAAGCA
GGGAGCTAGAACGATTCGCAGTTAATCCTGGCCTGTTAGAAACATCAGAAGGCTGTAGACAAATACTGGG
ACAGCTACAACCATCCCTTCAGACAGGATCAGAAGAACTTAGATCATTATATAATACAGTAGCAACCCTC
TATTGTGTGCATCAAAGGATAGAGATAAAAGACACCAAGGAAGCTTTAGACAAGATAGAGGAAGAGCAAA
ACAAAAGTAAGACCACCGCACAGCAAGCGGCCGCTGATCTTCAGACCTGGAGGAGGAGATATGAGGGACA
ATTGGAGAAGTGAATTATATAAATATAAAGTAGTAAAAATTGAACCATTAGGAGTAGCACCCACCAAGGC
AAAGAGAAGAGTGGTGCAGAGAGAAAAAAGAGCAGTGGGAATAGGAGCTTTGTTCCTTGGGTTCTTGGGA
GCAGCAGGAAGCACTATGGGCGCAGCGTCAATGACGCTGACGGTACAGGCCAGACAATTATTGTCTGGTA
TAGTGCAGCAGCAGAACAATTTGCTGAGGGCTATTGAGGCGCAACAGCATCTGTTGCAACTCACAGTCTG
GGGCATCAAGCAGCTCCAGGCAAGAATCCTGGCTGTGGAAAGATACCTAAAGGATCAACAGCTCCTGGGG
ATTTGGGGTTGCTCTGGAAAACTCATTTGCACCACTGCTGTGCCTTGGAATGCTAGTTGGAGTAATAAAT
CTCTGGAACAGATTTGGAATCACACGACCTGGATGGAGTGGGACAGAGAAATTAACAATTACACAAGCTT
AATACACTCCTTAATTGAAGAATCGCAAAACCAGCAAGAAAAGAATGAACAAGAATTATTGGAATTAGAT
AAATGGGCAAGTTTGTGGAATTGGTTTAACATAACAAATTGGCTGTGGTATATAAAATTATTCATAATGA
TAGTAGGAGGCTTGGTAGGTTTAAGAATAGTTTTTGCTGTACTTTCTATAGTGAATAGAGTTAGGCAGGG
ATATTCACCATTATCGTTTCAGACCCACCTCCCAACCCCGAGGGGACCCGACAGGCCCGAAGGAATAGAA
GAAGAAGGTGGAGAGAGAGACAGAGACAGATCCATTCGATTAGTGAACGGATCGGCACTGCGTGCGCCAA
TTCTGCAGACAAATGGCAGTATTCATCCACAATTTTAAAAGAAAAGGGGGGATTGGGGGGTACAGTGCAG
GGGAAAGAATAGTAGACATAATAGCAACAGACATACAAACTAAAGAATTACAAAAACAAATTACAAAAAT
TCAAAATTTTCGGGTTTATTACAGGGACAGCAGAGATCCAGTTTGGTTAATTAAGGTACCGAGGGCCTAT
TTCCCATGATTCCTTCATATTTGCATATACGATACAAGGCTGTTAGAGAGATAATTAGAATTAATTTGAC
TGTAAACACAAAGATATTAGTACAAAATACGTGACGTAGAAAGTAATAATTTCTTGGGTAGTTTGCAGTT
TTAAAATTATGTTTTAAAATGGACTATCATATGCTTACCGTAACTTGAAAGTATTTCGATTTCTTGGCTT
TATATATCTTGTGGAAAGGACGAAACACCGAAGTTCCAAGGCGACCACACGTTTTAGAGCTAGAAATAGC
AAGTTAAAATAAGGCTAGTCCGTTATCAACTTGAAAAAGTGGCACCGAGTCGGTGCTTTTTTGAATTCGC
TAGCTAGGTCTTGAAAGGAGTGGGAATTGGCTCCGGTGCCCGTCAGTGGGCAGAGCGCACATCGCCCACA
GTCCCCGAGAAGTTGGGGGGAGGGGTCGGCAATTGATCCGGTGCCTAGAGAAGGTGGCGCGGGGTAAACT
GGGAAAGTGATGTCGTGTACTGGCTCCGCCTTTTTCCCGAGGGTGGGGGAGAACCGTATATAAGTGCAGT
AGTCGCCGTGAACGTTCTTTTTCGCAACGGGTTTGCCGCCAGAACACAGGACCGGTTCTAGAGCGCTGCC
ACCATGAAGCGACCTGCCGCCACAAAGAAGGCTGGACAGGCTAAGAAGAAGAAAGTGAGCAAGGGCGAGG
CAGTGATCAAGGAGTTCATGCGGTTCAAGGTGCACATGGAGGGCTCCATGAACGGCCACGAGTTCGAGAT
CGAGGGCGAGGGCGAGGGCCGCCCCTACGAGGGCACCCAGACCGCCAAGCTGAAGGTGACCAAGGGTGGC
CCCCTGCCCTTCTCCTGGGACATCCTGTCCCCTCAGTTCATGTACGGCTCCAGGGCCTTCATCAAGCACC
CCGCCGACATCCCCGACTACTATAAGCAGTCCTTCCCCGAGGGCTTCAAGTGGGAGCGCGTGATGAACTT
CGAGGACGGCGGCGCCGTGACCGTGACCCAGGACACCTCCCTGGAGGACGGCACCCTGATCTACAAGGTG
AAGCTCCGCGGCACCAACTTCCCTCCTGACGGCCCCGTAATGCAGAAGAAGACAATGGGCTGGGAAGCGT
CCACCGAGCGGTTGTACCCCGAGGACGGCGTGCTGAAGGGCGACATTAAGATGGCCCTGCGCCTGAAGGA
CGGCGGCCGCTACCTGGCGGACTTCAAGACCACCTACAAGGCCAAGAAGCCCGTGCAGATGCCCGGCGCC
TACAACGTCGACCGCAAGTTGGACATCACCTCCCACAACGAGGACTACACCGTGGTGGAACAGTACGAAC
GCTCCGAGGGCCGCCACTCCACCGGCGGCATGGACGAGCTGTACAAGGGATCCGGCGCAACAAACTTCTC
TCTGCTGAAACAAGCCGGAGATGTCGAAGAGAATCCTGGACCGATGGCCAAGCCTTTGTCTCAAGAAGAA
TCCACCCTCATTGAAAGAGCAACGGCTACAATCAACAGCATCCCCATCTCTGAAGACTACAGCGTCGCCA
GCGCAGCTCTCTCTAGCGACGGCCGCATCTTCACTGGTGTCAATGTATATCATTTTACTGGGGGACCTTG
TGCAGAACTCGTGGTGCTGGGCACTGCTGCTGCTGCGGCAGCTGGCAACCTGACTTGTATCGTCGCGATC
GGAAATGAGAACAGGGGCATCTTGAGCCCCTGCGGACGGTGCCGACAGGTGCTTCTCGATCTGCATCCTG
GGATCAAAGCCATAGTGAAGGACAGTGATGGACAGCCGACGGCAGTTGGGATTCGTGAATTGCTGCCCTC
TGGTTATGTGTGGGAGGGCTAAACGCGTTAAGTCGACAATCAACCTCTGGATTACAAAATTTGTGAAAGA
TTGACTGGTATTCTTAACTATGTTGCTCCTTTTACGCTATGTGGATACGCTGCTTTAATGCCTTTGTATC
ATGCTATTGCTTCCCGTATGGCTTTCATTTTCTCCTCCTTGTATAAATCCTGGTTGCTGTCTCTTTATGA
GGAGTTGTGGCCCGTTGTCAGGCAACGTGGCGTGGTGTGCACTGTGTTTGCTGACGCAACCCCCACTGGT
TGGGGCATTGCCACCACCTGTCAGCTCCTTTCCGGGACTTTCGCTTTCCCCCTCCCTATTGCCACGGCGG
AACTCATCGCCGCCTGCCTTGCCCGCTGCTGGACAGGGGCTCGGCTGTTGGGCACTGACAATTCCGTGGT
GTTGTCGGGGAAATCATCGTCCTTTCCTTGGCTGCTCGCCTGTGTTGCCACCTGGATTCTGCGCGGGACG
TCCTTCTGCTACGTCCCTTCGGCCCTCAATCCAGCGGACCTTCCTTCCCGCGGCCTGCTGCCGGCTCTGC
GGCCTCTTCCGCGTCTTCGCCTTCGCCCTCAGACGAGTCGGATCTCCCTTTGGGCCGCCTCCCCGCGTCG
ACTTTAAGACCAATGACTTACAAGGCAGCTGTAGATCTTAGCCACTTTTTAAAAGAAAAGGGGGGACTGG
AAGGGCTAATTCACTCCCAACGAAGACAAGATCTGCTTTTTGCTTGTACTGGGTCTCTCTGGTTAGACCA
GATCTGAGCCTGGGAGCTCTCTGGCTAACTAGGGAACCCACTGCTTAAGCCTCAATAAAGCTTGCCTTGA
GTGCTTCAAGTAGTGTGTGCCCGTCTGTTGTGTGACTCTGGTAACTAGAGATCCCTCAGACCCTTTTAGT
CAGTGTGGAAAATCTCTAGCAGGGCCCGTTTAAACCCGCTGATCAGCCTCGACTGTGCCTTCTAGTTGCC
AGCCATCTGTTGTTTGCCCCTCCCCCGTGCCTTCCTTGACCCTGGAAGGTGCCACTCCCACTGTCCTTTC
CTAATAAAATGAGGAAATTGCATCGCATTGTCTGAGTAGGTGTCATTCTATTCTGGGGGGTGGGGTGGGG
CAGGACAGCAAGGGGGAGGATTGGGAAGACAATAGCAGGCATGCTGGGGATGCGGTGGGCTCTATGGCTT
CTGAGGCGGAAAGAACCAGCTGGGGCTCTAGGGGGTATCCCC
[124 nt withheld, positions 5083-5206]
C
[91 nt withheld, positions 5208-5298]
A
[49 nt withheld, positions 5300-5348]
CCTTTGACGTTGGAGTCCACGTTCTTT
[37 nt withheld, positions 5376-5412]
ACCCTATCTCGGTCTATTCTTTTGATTTATAAGGGATTTTGCCGATTTCGGCCTATTGGTTAAAAAATGA
GCTGATTTAACAAAAATTTAACGCGAATTAATTCTGTGGAATGTGTGTCAGTTAGGGTGTGGAAAGTCCC
CAGGCTCCCCAGCAGGCAGAAGTATGCAAAGCATGCATCTCAATTAGTCAGCAACCAGGTGTGGAAAGTC
CCCAGGCTCCCCAGCAGGCAGAAGTATGCAAAGCATGCATCTCAATTAGTCAGCAACCATAGTCCCGCCC
CTAACTCCGCCCATCCCGCCCCTAACTCCGCCCAGTTCCGCCCATTCTCCGCCCCATGGCTGACTAATTT
TTTTTATTTATGCAGAGGCCGAGGCCGCCTCTGCCTCTGAGCTATTCCAGAAGTAGTGAGGAGGCTTTTT
TGGAGGCCTAGGCTTTTGCAAAAAGCTCCCGGGAGCTTGTATATCCATTTTCGGATCTGATCAGCACGTG
TTGACAATTAATCATCGGCATAGTATATCGGCATAGTATAATACGACAAGGTGAGGAACTAAACCATGGC
CAAGTTGACCAGTGCCGTTCCGGTGCTCACCGCGCGCGACGTCGCCGGAGCGGTCGAGTTCTGGACCGAC
CGGCTCGGGTTCTCCCGGGACTTCGTGGAGGACGACTTCGCCGGTGTGGTCCGGGACGACGTGACCCTGT
TCATCAGCGCGGTCCAGGACCAGGTGGTGCCGGACAACACCCTGGCCTGGGTGTGGGTGCGCGGCCTGGA
CGAGCTGTACGCCGAGTGGTCGGAGGTCGTGTCCACGAACTTCCGGGACGCCTCCGGGCCGGCCATGACC
GAGATCGGCGAGCAGCCGTGGGGGCGGGAGTTCGCCCTGCGCGACCCGGCCGGCAACTGCGTGCACTTCG
TGGCCGAGGAGCAGGACTGACACGTGCTACGAGATTTCGATTCCACCGCCGCCTTCTATGAAAGGTTGGG
CTTCGGAATCGTTTTCCGGGACGCCGGCTGGATGATCCTCCAGCGCGGGGATCTCATGCTGGAGTTCTTC
GCCCACCCCAACTTGTTTATTGCAGCTTATAATGGTTACAAATAAAGCAATAGCATCACAAATTTCACAA
ATAAAGCATTTTTTTCACTGCATTCTAGTTGTGGTTTGTCCAAACTCATCAATGTATCTTATCATGTCTG
TATACCGTCGACCTCTAGCTAGAGCTTGGCGTAATCATGGTCATAGCTGTTTCCTGTGTGAAATTGTTAT
CCGCTCACAATTCCACACAACATACGAGCCGGAAGCATAAAGTGTAAAGCCTGGGGTGCCTAATGAGTGA
GCTAACTCACATTAATTGCGTTGCGCTCACTGCCCGCTTTCCAGTCGGGAAACCTGTCGTGCCAGCTGCA
TTAATGAATCGGCCAACGCGCGGGGAGAGGCGGTTTGCGTATTGGGCGCTCTTCCGCTTCCTCGCTCACT
GACTCGCTGCGCTCGGTCGTTCGGCTGCGGCGAGCGGTATCAGCTCACTCAAAGGCGGTAATACGGTTAT
CCACAGAATCAGGGGATAACGCAGGAAAGAACATGTGAGCAAAAGGCCAGCAAAAGGCCAGGAACCGTAA
AAAGGCCGCGTTGCTGGCGTTTTTCCATAGGCTCCGCCCCCCTGACGAGCATCACAAAAATCGACGCTCA
AGTCAGAGGTGGCGAAACCCGACAGGACTATAAAGATACCAGGCGTTTCCCCCTGGAAGCTCCCTCGTGC
GCTCTCCTGTTCCGACCCTGCCGCTTACCGGATACCTGTCCGCCTTTCTCCCTTCGGGAAGCGTGGCGCT
TTCTCATAGCTCACGCTGTAGGTATCTCAGTTCGGTGTAGGTCGTTCGCTCCAAGCTGGGCTGTGTGCAC
GAACCCCCCGTTCAGCCCGACCGCTGCGCCTTATCCGGTAACTATCGTCTTGAGTCCAACCCGGTAAGAC
ACGACTTATCGCCACTGGCAGCAGCCACTGGTAACAGGATTAGCAGAGCGAGGTATGTAGGCGGTGCTAC
AGAGTTCTTGAAGTGGTGGCCTAACTACGGCTACACTAGAAGAACAGTATTTGGTATCTGCGCTCTGCTG
AAGCCAGTTACCTTCGGAAAAAGAGTTGGTAGCTCTTGATCCGGCAAACAAACCACCGCTGGTAGCGGTG
GTTTTTTTGTTTGCAAGCAGCAGATTACGCGCAGAAAAAAAGGATCTCAAGAAGATCCTTTGATCTTTTC
TACGGGGTCTGACGCTCAGTGGAACGAAAACTCACGTTAAGGGATTTTGGTCATGAGATTATCAAAAAGG
ATCTTCACCTAGATCCTTTTAAATTAAAAATGAAGTTTTAAATCAATCTAAAGTATATATGAGTAAACTT
GGTCTGACAGTTACCAATGCTTAATCAGTGAGGCACCTATCTCAGCGATCTGTCTATTTCGTTCATCCAT
AGTTGCCTGACTCCCCGTCGTGTAGATAACTACGATACGGGAGGGCTTACCATCTGGCCCCAGTGCTGCA
ATGATACCGCGAGACCCACGCTCACCGGCTCCAGATTTATCAGCAATAAACCAGCCAGCCGGAAGGGCCG
AGCGCAGAAGTGGTCCTGCAACTTTATCCGCCTCCATCCAGTCTATTAATTGTTGCCGGGAAGCTAGAGT
AAGTAGTTCGCCAGTTAATAGTTTGCGCAACGTTGTTGCCATTGCTACAGGCATCGTGGTGTCACGCTCG
TCGTTTGGTATGGCTTCATTCAGCTCCGGTTCCCAACGATCAAGGCGAGTTACATGATCCCCCATGTTGT
GCAAAAAAGCGGTTAGCTCCTTCGGTCCTCCGATCGTTGTCAGAAGTAAGTTGGCCGCAGTGTTATCACT
CATGGTTATGGCAGCACTGCATAATTCTCTTACTGTCATGCCATCCGTAAGATGCTTTTCTGTGACTGGT
GAGTACTCAACCAAGTCATTCTGAGAATAGTGTATGCGGCGACCGAGTTGCTCTTGCCCGGCGTCAATAC
GGGATAATACCGCGCCACATAGCAGAACTTTAAAAGTGCTCATCATTGGAAAACGTTCTTCGGGGCGAAA
ACTCTCAAGGATCTTACCGCTGTTGAGATCCAGTTCGATGTAACCCACTCGTGCACCCAACTGATCTTCA
GCATCTTTTACTTTCACCAGCGTTTCTGGGTGAGCAAAAACAGGAAGGCAAAATGCCGCAAAAAAGGGAA
TAAGGGCGACACGGAAATGTTGAATACTCATACTCTTCCTTTTTCAATATTATTGAAGCATTTATCAGGG
TTATTGTCTCATGAGCGGATACATATTTGAATGTATTTAGAAAAATAAACAAATAGGGGTTCCGCGCACA
TTTCCCCGAAAAGTGCCACCTGACGTCGACGGATCGGGAGATCTCCCGATCCCCTATGGTGCACTCTCAG
TACAATCTGCTCTGATGCCGCATAGTTAAGCCAGTATCTGCTCCCTGCTTGTGTGTTGGAGGTCGCTGAG
TAGTGCGCGAGCAAAATTTAAGCTACAACAAGGCAAGGCTTGACCGACAATTGCATGAAGAATCTGCTTA
GGGTTAGGCGTTTTGCGCTGCTTCGCGATGTACGGGCCAGATATACGCGTTGACATTGATTATTGACTAG
TTATTAATAGTAATCAATTACGGGGTCATTAGTTCATAGCCCATATATGGAGTTCCGCGTTACATAACTT
ACGGTAAATGGCCCGCCTGGCTGACCGCCCAACGACCCCCGCCCATTGACGTCAATAATGACGTATGTTC
CCATAGTAACGCCAATAGGGACTTTCCATTGACGTCAATGGGTGGAGTATTTACGGTAAACTGCCCACTT
GGCAGTACATCAAGTGTATCATATGCCAAGTACGCCCCCTATTGACGTCAATGACGGTAAATGGCCCGCC
TGGCATTATGCCCAGTACATGACCTTATGGGACTTTCCTACTTGGCAGTAC
Features (pLannotate 1.2.2; 33 found; start..end, strand, type, name):
     31..230     +  promoter       CMV promoter: human cytomegalovirus (CMV) immediate early promoter
    248..428     +  LTR            5' LTR (truncated): truncated 5' long terminal repeat (LTR) from HIV-1
    475..600     +  misc_feature   HIV-1 Ψ: packaging signal of human immunodeficiency virus type 1
    584..947     +  CDS            HIV-1 gag (fragment): gag protein from human immunodeficiency virus 1; gag
   1093..1326    +  misc_feature   RRE: The Rev response element (RRE) of HIV-1 allows for Rev-dependent mRNA export from the nucleus to the cytoplasm.
   1703..1803    +  CDS            Rev (fragment): human immunodeficiency virus 1 (HIV-1) Rev protein; rev; enhances nuclear export of unspliced and incompletely spliced viral mRNAs
   1853..1970    +  misc_feature   cPPT/CTS: central polypurine tract and central termination sequence of HIV-1
   2021..2261    +  promoter       U6 promoter: RNA polymerase III promoter for human U6 snRNA
   2291..2366    +  misc_RNA       gRNA scaffold: guide RNA scaffold for the Streptococcus pyogenes CRISPR/Cas9 system
   2384..2402    +  CDS            small t antigen (fragment): SV40 (simian virus 40) small t antigen
   2428..2639    +  promoter       EF-1α core promoter: core promoter for human elongation factor EF-1α
   2715..3407    +  CDS            mScarlet-I: mScarlet-I is a basic (constitutively fluorescent) red fluorescent protein published in 2016, derived from synthetic construct. It is reported to be a rapidly-maturing monomer with moderate acid sensitivity.
   3474..3872    +  CDS            BSD: blasticidin S deaminase; Aspergillus terreus BSD; confers resistance to blasticidin
   3888..4476    +  misc_feature   WPRE: woodchuck hepatitis virus posttranscriptional regulatory element
   4527..4546    +  misc_feature   cPPT/CTS (fragment): central polypurine tract and central termination sequence of HIV-1
   4548..4781    +  LTR            3' LTR (ΔU3): self-inactivating 3' long terminal repeat (LTR) from HIV-1
   4813..5037    +  polyA_signal   bGH poly(A) signal: bovine growth hormone polyadenylation signal
   5041..5062    +  promoter       SV40 promoter (fragment): SV40 enhancer and early promoter
   5083..5511    +  rep_origin     f1 ori (sequence partly withheld): f1 bacteriophage origin of replication; arrow indicates direction of (+) strand synthesis
   5525..5854    +  promoter       SV40 promoter: SV40 enhancer and early promoter
   5902..5949    +  promoter       EM7 promoter: synthetic bacterial promoter&nbsp
   5968..6342    +  CDS            BleoR: antibiotic-binding protein; Sh ble from Streptoalloteichus hindustanus; confers resistance to bleomycin, phleomycin, and Zeocin™
   6352..6477    +  CDS            ble (fragment): BLE_KLEPN - Experimental evidence at protein level: Swiss-Prot protein existence level 1. Binding protein with a strong affinity to the bleomycin family of antibiotics. Binds to CL990; an antimitotic-antibiotic compound. From Klebsiella pneumoniae.
   6472..6593    +  polyA_signal   SV40 poly(A) signal: SV40 polyadenylation signal
   6666..6682    -  protein_bind   lac operator: The lac repressor binds to the lac operator to inhibit transcription in E. coli. This inhibition can be relieved by adding lactose or isopropyl-β-D-thiogalactopyranoside (IPTG). lac repressor encoded by lacI
   6690..6720    -  promoter       lac promoter: promoter for the E. coli lac operon
   6735..6756    -  protein_bind   CAP binding site: CAP binding activates transcription in the presence of cAMP. E. coli catabolite activator protein
   6769..6861    -  CDS            lacI (fragment): lac repressor; lacI; The lac repressor binds to the lac operator to inhibit transcription in E. coli. This inhibition can be relieved by adding lactose or isopropyl-β-D-thiogalactopyranoside (IPTG).
   7044..7632    -  rep_origin     ori: high-copy-number ColE1/pMB1/pBR322/pUC origin of replication
   7803..8663    -  CDS            AmpR: β-lactamase; bla; confers resistance to ampicillin, carbenicillin, and related antibiotics
   8664..8768    -  promoter       AmpR promoter: bla
   8827..8879    -  misc_feature   bom (fragment): basis of mobility region from pBR322
   9034..30      +  enhancer       CMV enhancer (across the origin): human cytomegalovirus immediate early enhancer
