[The description below was written by a language model from this plasmid's Addgene catalogue record and pLannotate feature annotations shown in this document.]
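Description:
pW230-lenti-sg3-mmSerpinh1-pEF1s-NLS-mScarlet-I-P2A-BlastR is a third-generation, self-inactivating HIV-1-based lentiviral transfer plasmid of 9,383 bp, built on the pW212 backbone. It delivers a Streptococcus pyogenes Cas9 guide RNA against mouse Serpinh1 together with a fluorescent and selectable marker. It is propagated in E. coli through a high-copy ColE1/pUC-type origin with ampicillin resistance. The backbone also carries an f1 origin and an SV40/EM7-driven bleomycin/Zeocin resistance cassette, which lies outside the LTRs and so is not packaged into virus.

A CMV enhancer/promoter fused to a truncated 5' LTR drives Tat-independent transcription of the viral genome in packaging cells. The genome contains the Ψ packaging signal with a gag fragment, the RRE for Rev-dependent nuclear export, the cPPT/CTS, a WPRE to boost transcript levels, and a ΔU3 3' LTR followed by a bGH polyadenylation signal.

Two expression units sit between the LTRs. A human U6 Pol III promoter transcribes the Serpinh1 guide (the third in its series) fused to the SpCas9 gRNA scaffold. Downstream, a short EF-1α core promoter drives nuclear-localised mScarlet-I linked by a P2A self-cleaving peptide to blasticidin S deaminase. Transduced cells are therefore marked by red nuclei and can be enriched with blasticidin. The NLS and P2A come from the construct name and are not annotated separately in the feature table.

No Cas9 is encoded, so the nuclease must be supplied separately. The associated publication concerns gene knockout in salivary gland epithelial explant cultures. The catalogue's species entry does not obviously correspond to any annotated element.
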