Addgene plasmid #189946: pW230-lenti-sg3-mmSerpinh1-pEF1s-NLS-mScarlet-I-P2A-BlastR
Purpose: Lentiviral vector to co-express a mouse Serpinh1 spsgRNA (sg3-Serpinh1) with NLS-mScarlet-I
Depositing lab: Kenneth Yamada. Depositing organization: National Institute of Dental and Craniofacial Research (NIDCR). Publication: Efficient Gene Knockout in Salivary Gland Epithelial Explant Cultures. Sekiguchi R, Mehlferber MM, Matsumoto K, Wang S. J Dent Res. 2023 Feb;102(2):197-206. doi: 10.1177/00220345221128201. Epub 2022 Nov 10. PubMed 36366748.
Backbone
  Vector backbone: pW212 (Addgene #170810)
  Vector type: Mammalian Expression, Lentiviral
Growth in bacteria
  Bacterial resistance: Ampicillin, 100 μg/mL
  Growth temperature: 30°C
  Growth strain: NEB Stable
  Copy number: High Copy
Gene/Insert
  Gene/Insert name: NLS-mScarlet-I-P2A-BlastR; Serpinh1 spsgRNA #3
  gRNA/shRNA sequence: AAGTTCCAAGGCGACCACAC
  Species: Synthetic; B. coriaceae
  Insert size (bp): 1209
  Cloning method: Restriction Enzyme; 5′ cloning site unknown (unknown if destroyed)
Terms and licenses: Academic/Nonprofit Terms; Industry Terms: Not Available to Industry
Depositor comments: 3rd generation lentiviral backbone. Please visit https://doi.org/10.1101/2022.02.28.482127 for bioRxiv preprint.
How to cite: pW230-lenti-sg3-mmSerpinh1-pEF1s-NLS-mScarlet-I-P2A-BlastR was a gift from Kenneth Yamada (Addgene plasmid # 189946 ; http://n2t.net/addgene:189946 ; RRID:Addgene_189946)
